>Addgene plasmid #191782 | pICSL1P7_crU626 | addgene full sequence | sequence record 377101 | Addgene NGS Result
CCATATGGGAGTTTTTGTATCTTGTTTCATAGTTTGTCCCAGGATTAGAATGATTAGGCATCGAACCTTC
AAGAATTTGATTGAATAAAACATCTTCATTCTTAAGATATGAAGATAATCTTCAAAAGGCCCCTGGGAAT
CTGAAAGAAGAGAAGCAGGCCCATTTATATGGGAAAGAACAATAGTATTTCTTATATAGGCCCATTTAAG
TTGAAAACAATCTTCAAAAGTCCCACATCGCTTAGATAAGAAAACGAAGCTGAGTTTATATACAGCTAGA
GTCGAAGTAGTGATTGAAATTACTGATGAGTCCGTGAGGACGAAACGAGTAAGCTCGTCTAATTTCTACT
AAGTGTAGATTGAGACCCAATACGCAAACCGCCTCTCCCCGCGCGTTGGCCGATTCATTAATGCAGCTGG
CACGACAGGTTTCCCGACTGGAAAGCGGGCAGTGAGCGCAACGCAATTAATGTGAGTTAGCTCACTCATT
AGGCACCCCAGGCTTTACACTTTATGCTTCCGGCTCGTATGTTGTGTGGAATTGTGAGCGGATAACAATT
TCACACATACTAGAGAAAGAGGAGAAATACTAGATGGCTTCCTCCGAGGACGTTATCAAAGAGTTCATGC
GTTTCAAAGTTCGTATGGAAGGTTCCGTTAACGGTCACGAGTTCGAAATCGAAGGTGAAGGTGAAGGTCG
TCCGTACGAAGGTACCCAGACCGCTAAACTGAAAGTTACCAAAGGTGGTCCGCTGCCGTTCGCTTGGGAC
ATCCTGTCCCCGCAGTTCCAGTACGGTTCCAAAGCTTACGTTAAACACCCGGCTGACATCCCGGACTACC
TGAAACTGTCCTTCCCGGAAGGTTTCAAATGGGAACGTGTTATGAACTTCGAGGACGGTGGTGTTGTTAC
CGTTACCCAGGACTCCTCCCTGCAAGACGGTGAGTTCATCTACAAAGTTAAACTGCGTGGTACCAACTTC
CCGTCCGACGGTCCGGTTATGCAGAAAAAAACCATGGGTTGGGAAGCTTCCACCGAACGTATGTACCCGG
AGGACGGTGCTCTGAAAGGTGAAATCAAAATGCGTCTGAAACTGAAAGACGGTGGTCACTACGACGCTGA
AGTTAAAACCACCTACATGGCTAAAAAACCGGTTCAGCTGCCGGGTGCTTACAAAACCGACATCAAACTG
GACATCACCTCCCACAACGAGGACTACACCATCGTTGAACAGTACGAACGTGCTGAAGGTCGTCACTCCA
CCGGTGCTTAATAACGCTGATAGTGCTAGTGTAGATCGCTACTAGAGCCAGGCATCAAATAAAACGAAAG
GCTCAGTCGAAAGACTGGGCCTTTCGTTTTATCTGTTGTTTGTCGGTGAACGCTCTCTACTAGAGTCACA
CTGGCTCACCTTCGGGTGGGCCTTTCTGCGTTTATAGGTCTCAGGCCGGCATGGTCCCAGCCTCCTCGCT
GGCGCCGGCTGGGCAACATGCTTCGGCATGGCGAATGGGACTTTTTTTGCAAAATTTTCCAGATCGATTT
CTTCTTCCTCTGTTCTTCGGCGTTCAATTTCTGGGGTTTTCTCTTCGTTTTCTGTAACTGAAACCTAAAA
TTCGCTTGCCTTGTCTTCTGCACGAAGTGGTTTAAACTATCAGTGTTTGACAGGATATATTGGCGGGTAA
ACCTAAGAGAAAAGAGCGTTTATTAGAATAATCGGATATTTAAAAGGGCGTGAAAAGGTTTATCCGTTCG
TCCATTTGTATGTGCATGCCAACCACAGGGTTCCCCAGATCAGGCGCTGGCTGCTGAACCCCCAGCCGGA
ACTGACCCCACAAGGCCCTAGCGTTTGCAATGCACCAGGTCATCATTGACCCAGGCGTGTTCCACCAGGC
CGCTGCCTCGCAACTCTTCGCAGGCTTCGCCGACCTGCTCGCGCCACTTCTTCACGCGGGTGGAATCCGA
TCCGCACATGAGGCGGAAGGTTTCCAGCTTGAGCGGGTACGGCTCCCGGTGCGAGCTGAAATAGTCGAAC
ATCCGTCGGGCCGTCGGCGACAGCTTGCGGTACTTCTCCCATATGAATTTCGTGTAGTGGTCGCCAGCAA
ACAGCACGACGATTTCCTCGTCGATCAGGACCTGGCAACGGGACGTTTTCTTGCCACGGTCCAGGACGCG
GAAGCGGTGCAGCAGCGACACCGATTCCAGGTGCCCAACGCGGTCGGACGTGAAGCCCATCGCCGTCGCC
TGTAGGCGCGACAGGCATTCCTCGGCCTTCGTGTAATACCGGCCATTGATCGACCAGCCCAGGTCCTGGC
AAAGCTCGTAGAACGTGAAGGTGATCGGCTCGCCGATAGGGGTGCGCTTCGCGTACTCCAACACCTGCTG
CCACACCAGTTCGTCATCGTCGGCCCGCAGCTCGACGCCGGTGTAGGTGATCTTCACGTCCTTGTTGACG
TGGAAAATGACCTTGTTTTGCAGCGCCTCGCGCGGGATTTTCTTGTTGCGCGTGGTGAACAGGGCAGAGC
GGGCCGTGTCGTTTGGCATCGCTCGCATCGTGTCCGGCCACGGCGCAATATCGAACAAGGAAAGCTGCAT
TTCCTTGATCTGCTGCTTCGTGTGTTTCAGCAACGCGGCCTGCTTGGCCTCGCTGACCTGTTTTGCCAGG
TCCTCGCCGGCGGTTTTTCGCTTCTTGGTCGTCATAGTTCCTCGCGTGTCGATGGTCATCGACTTCGCCA
AACCTGCCGCCTCCTGTTCAAGACGACGCGAACGCTCCACGGCGGCCGATGGCGCGGGCAGGGCAGGGGG
AGCCAGTTGCACGCTGTCGCGCTCGATCTTGGCCGTAGCTTGCTGGACCATCGAGCCGACGGACTGGAAG
GTTTCGCGGGGCGCACGCATGACGGTGCGGCTTGCGATGGTTTCGGCATCCTCGGCGGAAAACCCCGCGT
CGATCAGTTCTTGCCTGTATGCCTTCCGGTCAAACGTCCGATTCATTCACCCTCCTTGCGGGATTGCCCC
GACTCACGCCGGGGCAATGTGCCCTTATTCCTGATTTGACCCGCCTGGTGCCTTGGTGTCCAGATAATCC
ACCTTATCGGCAATGAAGTCGGTCCCGTAGACCGTCTGGCCGTCCTTCTCGTACTTGGTATTCCGAATCT
TGCCCTGCACGAATACCAGCGACCCCTTGCCCAAATACTTGCCGTGGGCCTCGGCCTGAGAGCCAAAACA
CTTGATGCGGAAGAAGTCGGTGCGCTCCTGCTTGTCGCCGGCATCGTTGCGCCACATCTAGGATCTGCCA
GGAACCGTAAAAAGGCCGCGTTGCTGGCGTTTTTCCATAGGCTCCGCCCCCCTGACGAGCATCACAAAAA
TCGACGCTCAAGTCAGAGGTGGCGAAACCCGACAGGACTATAAAGATACCAGGCGTTTCCCCCTGGAAGC
TCCCTCGTGCGCTCTCCTGTTCCGACCCTGCCGCTTACCGGATACCTGTCCGCCTTTCTCCCTTCGGGAA
GCGTGGCGCTTTCTCATAGCTCACGCTGTAGGTATCTCAGTTCGGTGTAGGTCGTTCGCTCCAAGCTGGG
CTGTGTGCACGAACCCCCCGTTCAGCCCGACCGCTGCGCCTTATCCGGTAACTATCGTCTTGAGTCCAAC
CCGGTAAGACACGACTTATCGCCACTGGCAGCAGCCACTGGTAACAGGATTAGCAGAGCGAGGTATGTAG
GCGGTGCTACAGAGTTCTTGAAGTGGTGGCCTAACTACGGCTACACTAGAAGAACAGTATTTGGTATCTG
CGCTCTGCTGAAGCCAGTTACCTTCGGAAAAAGAGTTGGTAGCTCTTGATCCGGCAAACAAACCACCGCT
GGTAGCGGTGGTTTTTTTGTTTGCAAGCAGCAGATTACGCGCAGAAAAAAAGGATCTCAAGAAGATCCTT
TGATCTTTTCTACGGGGTCTGACGCTCAGTGGAACGAAAACTCACGTTAAGGGATTTTGGTCATGAGATT
ATCAAAAAGGATCTTCACCTAGATCCTTTTAAATTAAAAATGAAGTTTTAAATCAATCTAAAGTATATAT
GAGTAAACTTGGTCTGACAGTTACCAATGCTTAATCAGTGAGGCACCTATCTCAGCGATCTGTCTATTTC
GTTCATCCATAGTTGCCTGACTCCCCGTCGTGTAGATAACTACGATACGGGAGGGCTTACCATCTGGCCC
CAGTGCTGCAATGATACCGCGAGAACCACGCTCACCGGCTCCAGATTTATCAGCAATAAACCAGCCAGCC
GGAAGGGCCGAGCGCAGAAGTGGTCCTGCAACTTTATCCGCCTCCATCCAGTCTATTAATTGTTGCCGGG
AAGCTAGAGTAAGTAGTTCGCCAGTTAATAGTTTGCGCAACGTTGTTGCCATTGCTACAGGCATCGTGGT
GTCACGCTCGTCGTTTGGTATGGCTTCATTCAGCTCCGGTTCCCAACGATCAAGGCGAGTTACATGATCC
CCCATGTTGTGCAAAAAAGCGGTTAGCTCCTTCGGTCCTCCGATCGTTGTCAGAAGTAAGTTGGCCGCAG
TGTTATCACTCATGGTTATGGCAGCACTGCATAATTCTCTTACTGTCATGCCATCCGTAAGATGCTTTTC
TGTGACTGGTGAGTACTCAACCAAGTCATTCTGAGAATAGTGTATGCGGCGACCGAGTTGCTCTTGCCCG
GCGTCAATACGGGATAATACCGCGCCACATAGCAGAACTTTAAAAGTGCTCATCATTGGAAAACGTTCTT
CGGGGCGAAAACTCTCAAGGATCTTACCGCTGTTGAGATCCAGTTCGATGTAACCCACTCGTGCACCCAA
CTGATCTTCAGCATCTTTTACTTTCACCAGCGTTTCTGGGTGAGCAAAAACAGGAAGGCAAAATGCCGCA
AAAAAGGGAATAAGGGCGACACGGAAATGTTGAATACTCATACTCTTCCTTTTTCAATATTATTGAAGCA
TTTATCAAGGTTATTGTCTCATGAGCGGATACATATTTGAATGTATTTAGAAAAATAAACAAATAGGGGT
TCCGCGCACGAATTGGCCAGCGCTGCCATTTTTGGGGTGAGGCCGTTCGCGGCCGAGGGGCGCAGCCCCT
GGGGGGATGGGAGGCCCGCGTTAGCGGGCCGGGAGGGTTCGAGAAGGGGGGGCACCCCCCTTCGGCGTGC
GCGGTCACGCGCACAGGGCGCAGCCCTGGTTAAAAACAAGGTTTATAAATATTGGTTTAAAAGCAGGTTA
AAAGACAGGTTAGCGGTGGCCGAAAAACGGGCGGAAACCCTTGCAAATGCTGGATTTTCTGCCTGTGGAC
AGCCCCTCAAATGTCAATAGGTGCGCCCCTCATCTGTCAGCACTCTGCCCCTCAAGTGTCAAGGATCGCG
CCCCTCATCTGTCAGTAGTCGCGCCCCTCAAGTGTCAATACCGCAGGGCACTTATCCCCAGGCTTGTCCA
CATCATCTGTGGGAAACTCGCGTAAAATCAGGCGTTTTCGCCGATTTGCGAGGCTGGCCAGCTCCACGTC
GCCGGCCGAAATCGAGCCTGCCCCTCATCTGTCAACGCCGCGCCGGGTGAGTCGGCCCCTCAAGTGTCAA
CGTCCGCCCCTCATCTGTCAGTGAGGGCCAAGTTTTCCGCGAGGTATCCACAACGCCGGCGGCCGCGGTG
TCTCGCACACGGCTTCGACGGCGTTTCTGGCGCGTTTGCAGGGCCATAGACGGCCGCCAGCCCAGCGGCG
AGGGCAACCAGCCCGGTGAGCGTCGCAAAGGAGATCCTGATCTGACTGATGGGCTGCCTGTATCGAGTGG
TGATTTTGTGCCGAGCTGCCGGTCGGGGAGCTGTTGGCTGGCTGGTGGCAGGATATATTGTGGTGTAAAC
AAATTGACGCTTAGACAACTTAATAACACATTGCGGACGTTTTTAATGTACTGGGGTGGATGCAGTGGGC
CCCACTCTGTGAAGACAAGAGCGAATT
Features (pLannotate 1.2.2; 17 found; start..end, strand, type, name):
    224..240     +  promoter       AtU6 promoter (fragment): consensus promoter from the three Arabidopsis U6 snRNA genes (Waibel and Filipowicz, 1990; Nekrasov et al., 2013)
    303..326     +  misc_RNA       sTRSV HHRz (fragment): hammerhead ribozyme from the tobacco ringspot virus satellite RNA (Khvorova et al., 2003)
    366..455     +  CDS            lacI (fragment): lac repressor; lacI; The lac repressor binds to the lac operator to inhibit transcription in E. coli. This inhibition can be relieved by adding lactose or isopropyl-β-D-thiogalactopyranoside (IPTG).
    468..489     +  protein_bind   CAP binding site: CAP binding activates transcription in the presence of cAMP. E. coli catabolite activator protein
    504..534     +  promoter       lac promoter: promoter for the E. coli lac operon
    542..558     +  protein_bind   lac operator: The lac repressor binds to the lac operator to inhibit transcription in E. coli. This inhibition can be relieved by adding lactose or isopropyl-β-D-thiogalactopyranoside (IPTG). lac repressor encoded by lacI
    594..1268    +  CDS            mRFP1: mRFP1 is a basic (constitutively fluorescent) red fluorescent protein published in 2002, derived from Discosoma sp.. It is reported to be a somewhat slowly-maturing monomer with low acid sensitivity.
   1316..1387    +  terminator     rrnB T1 terminator: transcription terminator T1 from the E. coli rrnB gene
   1403..1430    +  terminator     T7Te terminator: phage T7 early transcription terminator
   1658..1682    +  misc_feature   RB T-DNA repeat: right border repeat from nopaline C58 T-DNA
   1794..1814    -  CDS            TetR (fragment): tetracycline resistance regulatory protein; tetR
   1841..2986    -  CDS            trfA: TRFA_ECOLX - Experimental evidence at protein level: Swiss-Prot protein existence level 1. Also involved in plasmid copy number control, promoting intermolecular coupling of protein bound iterons at oriV, which inhibits replication initiation. From Escherichia coli.
   3322..3910    -  rep_origin     ori: high-copy-number ColE1/pMB1/pBR322/pUC origin of replication
   4081..4941    -  CDS            AmpR: β-lactamase; bla; confers resistance to ampicillin, carbenicillin, and related antibiotics
   4942..5046    -  promoter       AmpR promoter: bla
   5133..5764    -  rep_origin     oriV: incP origin of replication
   5856..5880    +  misc_feature   LB T-DNA repeat: left border repeat from nopaline C58 T-DNA
