[The description below was written by a language model from this plasmid's Addgene catalogue record and pLannotate feature annotations shown in this document.]
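Description:
pICSL1P7_crU626 is a plant CRISPR vector for expressing LbCas12a (Lachnospiraceae bacterium Cas12a) guide RNAs in dicot species. The depositor describes it as a "Level 1 position 7" module, which suggests a modular, hierarchical assembly system in which it supplies one transcription unit for a later multigene construct. The record does not name the backbone, but the annotated sequence (about 6 kb) shows features typical of a binary-type vector. These include nopaline-type left and right T-DNA border repeats, an incP oriV with the trfA replication gene for broad-host-range maintenance, and a high-copy ColE1/pUC-type origin for propagation in E. coli. An ampicillin resistance gene with its own promoter provides bacterial selection.

The insert (about 1.6 kb) is described as an LbCas12a guide scaffold under the Arabidopsis U6-26 promoter and terminator, with flanking ribozymes. The U6 element is an RNA polymerase III promoter suited to small RNA expression, and self-cleaving ribozymes are generally used to trim a transcript to a precisely defined crRNA. The feature table detects only short fragments of an AtU6 promoter and of a hammerhead ribozyme. The scaffold, terminator and second ribozyme are not annotated.

No guide is present, since the user adds their own spacer. Just downstream of the hammerhead ribozyme fragment is a bacterial cassette made up of the CAP binding site, lac promoter and operator, mRFP1 and the rrnB T1 and T7Te terminators. This most likely serves as a red-colony dropout marker that is replaced when the guide is cloned, although the record does not say so and does not specify the cloning sites. The associated publication concerns targeted mutagenesis in Brassica crops.
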