Addgene plasmid #191782: pICSL1P7_crU626
Purpose: Cas12a guide expression in dicots
Depositing lab: Wendy Harwood. Depositing organization: John Innes Centre. Publication: Efficient Targeted Mutagenesis in Brassica Crops Using CRISPR/Cas Systems. Lawrenson T, Youles M, Chhetry M, Clarke M, Harwood W, Hundleby P. Methods Mol Biol. 2023;2653:253-271. doi: 10.1007/978-1-0716-3131-7_16. PubMed 36995631.
Backbone
  Vector backbone: n/a
  Backbone size w/o insert (bp): 4372
  Vector type: Plant Expression, CRISPR
Growth in bacteria
  Bacterial resistance: Ampicillin, 100 μg/mL
  Growth temperature: 37°C
  Growth strain: DH5alpha
  Copy number: High Copy
Gene/Insert
  Gene/Insert name: LbCas12a guide scaffold with AtU626 promoter/terminator & flanking ribozymes (alt name: gRNA to be added by user)
  Species: Lachnospiraceae bacterium
  Insert size (bp): 1605
  Cloning method: Restriction Enzyme; 5′ cloning site unknown (unknown if destroyed)
Resource information
  A portion of this plasmid was derived from a plasmid made by: Made by Mark Youles
Terms and licenses: Academic/Nonprofit Terms; Industry Terms: Not Available to Industry
Depositor comments: User inserts own guide. Level 1 position 7
How to cite: pICSL1P7_crU626 was a gift from Wendy Harwood (Addgene plasmid # 191782 ; http://n2t.net/addgene:191782 ; RRID:Addgene_191782)
